>Addgene plasmid #41394 | pLIX_402 | depositor full sequence | sequence record 55169 | pLIX_402 sequence 9394 bps
AATTCTCGACCTCGAGACAAATGGCAGTATTCATCCACAATTTTAAAAGAAAAGGGGGGATTGGGGGGTA
CAGTGCAGGGGAAAGAATAGTAGACATAATAGCAACAGACATACAAACTAAAGAATTACAAAAACAAATT
ACAAAAATTCAAAATTTTCGGGTTTATTACAGGGACAGCAGAGATCCACTTTGGCCGCGAATCGATATGT
CGAGTTTACTCCCTATCAGTGATAGAGAACGTATGTCGAGTTTACTCCCTATCAGTGATAGAGAACGATG
TCGAGTTTACTCCCTATCAGTGATAGAGAACGTATGTCGAGTTTACTCCCTATCAGTGATAGAGAACGTA
TGTCGAGTTTACTCCCTATCAGTGATAGAGAACGTATGTCGAGTTTATCCCTATCAGTGATAGAGAACGT
ATGTCGAGTTTACTCCCTATCAGTGATAGAGAACGTATGTCGAGGTAGGCGTGTACGGTGGGAGGCCTAT
ATAAGCAGAGCTCGTTTAGTGAACCGTCAGATCGCCTGGAGAATTGGCTAGCATCGATTGATCAACAAGT
TTGTACAAAAAAGCTGAACGAGAAACGTAAAATGATATAAATATCAATATATTAAATTAGATTTTGCATA
AAAAACAGACTACATAATACTGTAAAACACAACATATCCAGTCACTATGGCGGCCGCATTAGGCACCCCA
GGCTTTACACTTTATGCTTCCGGCTCGTATAATGTGTGGATTTTGAGTTAGGATCCGTCGAGATTTTCAG
GAGCTAAGGAAGCTAAAATGGAGAAAAAAATCACTGGATATACCACCGTTGATATATCCCAATGGCATCG
TAAAGAACATTTTGAGGCATTTCAGTCAGTTGCTCAATGTACCTATAACCAGACCGTTCAGCTGGATATT
ACGGCCTTTTTAAAGACCGTAAAGAAAAATAAGCACAAGTTTTATCCGGCCTTTATTCACATTCTTGCCC
GCCTGATGAATGCTCATCCGGAATTCCGTATGGCAATGAAAGACGGTGAGCTGGTGATATGGGATAGTGT
TCACCCTTGTTACACCGTTTTCCATGAGCAAACTGAAACGTTTTCATCGCTCTGGAGTGAATACCACGAC
GATTTCCGGCAGTTTCTACACATATATTCGCAAGATGTGGCGTGTTACGGTGAAAACCTGGCCTATTTCC
CTAAAGGGTTTATTGAGAATATGTTTTTCGTCTCAGCCAATCCCTGGGTGAGTTTCACCAGTTTTGATTT
AAACGTGGCCAATATGGACAACTTCTTCGCCCCCGTTTTCACCATGGGCAAATATTATACGCAAGGCGAC
AAGGTGCTGATGCCGCTGGCGATTCAGGTTCATCATGCCGTTTGTGATGGCTTCCATGTCGGCAGAATGC
TTAATGAATTACAACAGTACTGCGATGAGTGGCAGGGCGGGGCGTAAAGATCTGGATCCGGCTTACTAAA
AGCCAGATAACAGTATGCGTATTTGCGCGCTGATTTTTGCGGTATAAGAATATATACTGATATGTATACC
CGAAGTATGTCAAAAAGAGGTATGCTATGAAGCAGCGTATTACAGTGACAGTTGACAGCGACAGCTATCA
GTTGCTCAAGGCATATATGATGTCAATATCTCCGGTCTGGTAAGCACAACCATGCAGAATGAAGCCCGTC
GTCTGCGTGCCGAACGCTGGAAAGCGGAAAATCAGGAAGGGATGGCTGAGGTCGCCCGGTTTATTGAAAT
GAACGGCTCTTTTGCTGACGAGAACAGGGGCTGGTGAAATGCAGTTTAAGGTTTACACCTATAAAAGAGA
GAGCCGTTATCGTCTGTTTGTGGATGTACAGAGTGATATTATTGACACGCCCGGGCGACGGATGGTGATC
CCCCTGGCCAGTGCACGTCTGCTGTCAGATAAAGTCTCCCGTGAACTTTACCCGGTGGTGCATATCGGGG
ATGAAAGCTGGCGCATGATGACCACCGATATGGCCAGTGTGCCGGTCTCCGTTATCGGGGAAGAAGTGGC
TGATCTCAGCCACCGCGAAAATGACATCAAAAACGCCATTAACCTGATGTTCTGGGGAATATAAATGTCA
GGCTCCCTTATACACAGCCAGTCTGCAGGTCGACCATAGTGACTGGATATGTTGTGTTTTACAGTATTAT
GTAGTCTGTTTTTTATGCAAAATCTAATTTAATATATTGATATTTATATCATTTTACGTTTCTCGTTCAG
CTTTCTTGTACAAAGTGGTTACCGGTTATCCGTATGATGTGCCGGATTATGCGTAAACGCGTCCGGTCCA
CCACCACCACCACCACTAAGGATCCGGGGTTGGGGTTGCGCCTTTTCCAAGGCAGCCCTGGGTTTGCGCA
GGGACGCGGCTGCTCTGGGCGTGGTTCCGGGAAACGCAGCGGCGCCGACCCTGGGTCTCGCACATTCTTC
ACGTCCGTTCGCAGCGTCACCCGGATCTTCGCCGCTACCCTTGTGGGCCCCCCGGCGACGCTTCCTGCTC
CGCCCCTAAGTCGGGAAGGTTCCTTGCGGTTCGCGGCGTGCCGGACGTGACAAACGGAAGCCGCACGTCT
CACTAGTACCCTCGCAGACGGACAGCGCCAGGGAGCAATGGCAGCGCGCCGACCGCGATGGGCTGTGGCC
AATAGCGGCTGCTCAGCAGGGCGCGCCGAGAGCAGCGGCCGGGAAGGGGCGGTGCGGGAGGCGGGGTGTG
GGGCGGTAGTGTGGGCCCTGTTCCTGCCCGCGCGGTGTTCCGCATTCTGCAAGCCTCCGGAGCGCACGTC
GGCAGTCGGCTCCCTCGTTGACCGAATCACCGACCTCTCTCCCCAGCAATTCACCATGACCGAGTACAAG
CCCACGGTGCGCCTCGCCACCCGCGACGACGTCCCCAGGGCCGTACGCACCCTCGCCGCCGCGTTCGCCG
ACTACCCCGCCACGCGCCACACCGTCGATCCGGACCGCCACATCGAGCGGGTCACCGAGCTGCAAGAACT
CTTCCTCACGCGCGTCGGGCTCGACATCGGCAAGGTGTGGGTCGCGGACGACGGCGCCGCGGTGGCGGTC
TGGACCACGCCGGAGAGCGTCGAAGCGGGGGCGGTGTTCGCCGAGATCGGCCCGCGCATGGCCGAGTTGA
GCGGTTCCCGGCTGGCCGCGCAGCAACAGATGGAAGGCCTCCTGGCGCCGCACCGGCCCAAGGAGCCCGC
GTGGTTCCTGGCCACCGTCGGCGTCTCGCCCGACCACCAGGGCAAGGGTCTGGGCAGCGCCGTCGTGCTC
CCCGGAGTGGAGGCGGCCGAGCGCGCCGGGGTGCCCGCCTTCCTGGAGACCTCCGCGCCCCGCAACCTCC
CCTTCTACGAGCGGCTCGGCTTCACCGTCACCGCCGACGTCGAGGTGCCCGAAGGACCGCGCACCTGGTG
CATGACCCGCAAGCCCGGTGCCGAAGGTAGAGGTTCTCTCCTCACTTGTGGTGATGTTGAAGAAAACCCT
GGTCCAATGTCTAGACTGGACAAGAGCAAAGTCATAAACGGAGCTCTGGAATTACTCAATGGTGTCGGTA
TCGAAGGCCTGACGACAAGGAAACTCGCTCAAAAGCTGGGAGTTGAGCAGCCTACCCTGTACTGGCACGT
GAAGAACAAGCGGGCCCTGCTCGATGCCCTGCCAATCGAGATGCTGGACAGGCATCATACCCACTTCTGC
CCCCTGGAAGGCGAGTCATGGCAAGACTTTCTGCGGAACAACGCCAAGTCATACCGCTGTGCTCTCCTCT
CACATCGCGACGGGGCTAAAGTGCATCTCGGCACCCGCCCAACAGAGAAACAGTACGAAACCCTGGAAAA
TCAGCTCGCGTTCCTGTGTCAGCAAGGCTTCTCCCTGGAGAACGCACTGTACGCTCTGTCCGCCGTGGGC
CACTTTACACTGGGCTGCGTATTGGAGGAACAGGAGCATCAAGTAGCAAAAGAGGAAAGAGAGACACCTA
CCACCGATTCTATGCCCCCACTTCTGAGACAAGCAATTGAGCTGTTCGACCGGCAGGGAGCCGAACCTGC
CTTCCTTTTCGGCCTGGAACTAATCATATGTGGCCTGGAGAAACAGCTAAAGTGCGAAAGCGGCGGGCCG
ACCGACGCCCTTGACGATTTTGACTTAGACATGCTCCCAGCCGATGCCCTTGACGACTTTGACCTTGATA
TGCTGCCTGCTGACGCTCTTGACGATTTTGACCTTGACATGCTCCCCGGGTAACTAAGTAAGGATCGATC
CAAGATATCGTATTCTTAACTATGTTGCTCCTTTTACGCTATGTGGATACGCTGCTTTAATGCCTTTGTA
TCATGCTATTGCTTCCCGTATGGCTTTCATTTTCTCCTCCTTGTATAAATCCTGGTTGCTGTCTCTTTAT
GAGGAGTTGTGGCCCGTTGTCAGGCAACGTGGCGTGGTGTGCACTGTGTTTGCTGACGCAACCCCCACTG
GTTGGGGCATTGCCACCACCTGTCAGCTCCTTTCCGGGACTTTCGCTTTCCCCCTCCCTATTGCCACGGC
GGAACTCATCGCCGCCTGCCTTGCCCGCTGCTGGACAGGGGCTCGGCTGTTGGGCACTGACAATTCCGTG
GTGTTGTCGGGGAAGCTGACGTCCTTTCCATGGCTGCTCGCCTGTGTTGCCACCTGGATTCTGCGCGGGA
CGTCCTTCTGCTACGTCCCTTCGGCCCTCAATCCAGCGGACCTTCCTTCCCGCGGCCTGCTGCCGGCTCT
GCGGCCTCTTCCGCGTCTTCGCCTTCGCCCTCAGACGAGTCGGATCTCCCTTTGGGCCGCCTCCCCGCCT
GTTTCGCCTCGGCGTCCGGACTAGAGGTACCTTTAAGACCAATGACTTACAAGGCAGCTGTAGATCTTAG
CCACTTTTTAAAAGAAAAGGGGGGACTGGAAGGGCTAATTCACTCCCAACGAAGACAAGATCTGCTTTTT
GCTTGTACTGGGTCTCTCTGGTTAGACCAGATCTGAGCCTGGGAGCTCTCTGGCTAACTAGGGAACCCAC
TGCTTAAGCCTCAATAAAGCTTGCCTTGAGTGCTTCAAGTAGTGTGTGCCCGTCTGTTGTGTGACTCTGG
TAACTAGAGATCCCTCAGACCCTTTTAGTCAGTGTGGAAAATCTCTAGCAGTAGTAGTTCATGTCATCTT
ATTATTCAGTATTTATAACTTGCAAAGAAATGAATATCAGAGAGTGAGAGGAACTTGTTTATTGCAGCTT
ATAATGGTTACAAATAAAGCAATAGCATCACAAATTTCACAAATAAAGCATTTTTTTCACTGCATTCTAG
TTGTGGTTTGTCCAAACTCATCAATGTATCTTATCATGTCTGGCTCTAGCTATCCCGCCCCTAACTCCGC
CCATCCCGCCCCTAACTCCGCCCAGTTCCGCCCATTCTCCGCCCCATGGCTGACTAATTTTTTTTATTTA
TGCAGAGGCCGAGGCCGCCTCGGCCTCTGAGCTATTCCAGAAGTAGTGAGGAGGCTTTTTTGGAGGCCTT
TCAAATATGTATCCGCTCATGAGACAATAACCCTGATAAATGCTTCAATAATATTGAAAAAGGAAGAGTA
TGAGTATTCAACATTTCCGTGTCGCCCTTATTCCCTTTTTTGCGGCATTTTGCCTTCCTGTTTTTGCTCA
CCCAGAAACGCTGGTGAAAGTAAAAGATGCTGAAGATCAGTTGGGTGCACGAGTGGGTTACATCGAACTG
GATCTCAACAGCGGTAAGATCCTTGAGAGTTTTCGCCCCGAAGAACGTTTTCCAATGATGAGCACTTTTA
AAGTTCTGCTATGTGGCGCGGTATTATCCCGTATTGACGCCGGGCAAGAGCAACTCGGTCGCCGCATACA
CTATTCTCAGAATGACTTGGTTGAGTACTCACCAGTCACAGAAAAGCATCTTACGGATGGCATGACAGTA
AGAGAATTATGCAGTGCTGCCATAACCATGAGTGATAACACTGCGGCCAACTTACTTCTGACAACGATCG
GAGGACCGAAGGAGCTAACCGCTTTTTTGCACAACATGGGGGATCATGTAACTCGCCTTGATCGTTGGGA
ACCGGAGCTGAATGAAGCCATACCAAACGACGAGCGTGACACCACGATGCCTGTAGCAATGGCAACAACG
TTGCGCAAACTATTAACTGGCGAACTACTTACTCTAGCTTCCCGGCAACAATTAATAGACTGGATGGAGG
CGGATAAAGTTGCAGGACCACTTCTGCGCTCGGCCCTTCCGGCTGGCTGGTTTATTGCTGATAAATCTGG
AGCCGGTGAGCGTGGGTCTCGCGGTATCATTGCAGCACTGGGGCCAGATGGTAAGCCCTCCCGTATCGTA
GTTATCTACACGACGGGGAGTCAGGCAACTATGGATGAACGAAATAGACAGATCGCTGAGATAGGTGCCT
CACTGATTAAGCATTGGTAACTGTCAGACCAAGTTTACTCATATATACTTTAGATTGATTTAAAACTTCA
TTTTTAATTTAAAAGGATCTAGGTGAAGATCCTTTTTGATAATCTCATGACCAAAATCCCTTAACGTGAG
TTTTCGTTCCACTGAGCGTCAGACCCCGTAGAAAAGATCAAAGGATCTTCTTGAGATCCTTTTTTTCTGC
GCGTAATCTGCTGCTTGCAAACAAAAAAACCACCGCTACCAGCGGTGGTTTGTTTGCCGGATCAAGAGCT
ACCAACTCTTTTTCCGAAGGTAACTGGCTTCAGCAGAGCGCAGATACCAAATACTGTTCTTCTAGTGTAG
CCGTAGTTAGGCCACCACTTCAAGAACTCTGTAGCACCGCCTACATACCTCGCTCTGCTAATCCTGTTAC
CAGTGGCTGCTGCCAGTGGCGATAAGTCGTGTCTTACCGGGTTGGACTCAAGACGATAGTTACCGGATAA
GGCGCAGCGGTCGGGCTGAACGGGGGGTTCGTGCACACAGCCCAGCTTGGAGCGAACGACCTACACCGAA
CTGAGATACCTACAGCGTGAGCTATGAGAAAGCGCCACGCTTCCCGAAGGGAGAAAGGCGGACAGGTATC
CGGTAAGCGGCAGGGTCGGAACAGGAGAGCGCACGAGGGAGCTTCCAGGGGGAAACGCCTGGTATCTTTA
TAGTCCTGTCGGGTTTCGCCACCTCTGACTTGAGCGTCGATTTTTGTGATGCTCGTCAGGGGGGCGGAGC
CTATGGAAAAACGCCAGCAACGCGGCCTTTTTACGGTTCCTGGCCTTTTGCTGGCCTTTTGCTCACATGT
TCTTTCCTGCGTTATCCCCTGATTCTGTGGATAACCGTATTACCGCCTTTGAGTGAGCTGATACCGCTCG
CCGCAGCCGAACGACCGAGCGCAGCGAGTCAGTGAGCGAGGAAGCGGAAGAGCGCCCAATACGCAAACCG
CCTCTCCCCGCGCGTTGGCCGATTCATTAATGCAGCTGGCACGACAGGTTTCCCGACTGGAAAGCGGGCA
GTGAGCGCAACGCAATTAATGTGAGTTAGCTCACTCATTAGGCACCCCAGGCTTTACACTTTATGCTTCC
GGCTCGTATGTTGTGTGGAATTGTGAGCGGATAACAATTTCACACAGGAAACAGCTATGACCATGATTAC
GCCAAGCGCGCAATTAACCCTCACTAAAGGGAACAAAAGCTGGAGCTGCAAGCTTAATGTAGTCTTATGC
AATACTCTTGTAGTCTTGCAACATGGTAACGATGAGTTAGCAACATGCCTTACAAGGAGAGAAAAAGCAC
CGTGCATGCCGATTGGTGGAAGTAAGGTGGTACGATCGTGCCTTATTAGGAAGGCAACAGACGGGTCTGA
CATGGATTGGACGAACCACTGAATTGCCGCATTGCAGAGATATTGTATTTAAGTGCCTAGCTCGATACAT
AAACGGGTCTCTCTGGTTAGACCAGATCTGAGCCTGGGAGCTCTCTGGCTAACTAGGGAACCCACTGCTT
AAGCCTCAATAAAGCTTGCCTTGAGTGCTTCAAGTAGTGTGTGCCCGTCTGTTGTGTGACTCTGGTAACT
AGAGATCCCTCAGACCCTTTTAGTCAGTGTGGAAAATCTCTAGCAGTGGCGCCCGAACAGGGACTTGAAA
GCGAAAGGGAAACCAGAGGAGCTCTCTCGACGCAGGACTCGGCTTGCTGAAGCGCGCACGGCAAGAGGCG
AGGGGCGGCGACTGGTGAGTACGCCAAAAATTTTGACTAGCGGAGGCTAGAAGGAGAGAGATGGGTGCGA
GAGCGTCAGTATTAAGCGGGGGAGAATTAGATCGCGATGGGAAAAAATTCGGTTAAGGCCAGGGGGAAAG
AAAAAATATAAATTAAAACATATAGTATGGGCAAGCAGGGAGCTAGAACGATTCGCAGTTAATCCTGGCC
TGTTAGAAACATCAGAAGGCTGTAGACAAATACTGGGACAGCTACAACCATCCCTTCAGACAGGATCAGA
AGAACTTAGATCATTATATAATACAGTAGCAACCCTCTATTGTGTGCATCAAAGGATAGAGATAAAAGAC
ACCAAGGAAGCTTTAGACAAGATAGAGGAAGAGCAAAACAAAAGTAAGACCACCGCACAGCAAGCGGCCG
CTGATCTTCAGACCTGGAGGAGGAGATATGAGGGACAATTGGAGAAGTGAATTATATAAATATAAAGTAG
TAAAAATTGAACCATTAGGAGTAGCACCCACCAAGGCAAAGAGAAGAGTGGTGCAGAGAGAAAAAAGAGC
AGTGGGAATAGGAGCTTTGTTCCTTGGGTTCTTGGGAGCAGCAGGAAGCACTATGGGCGCAGCGTCAATG
ACGCTGACGGTACAGGCCAGACAATTATTGTCTGGTATAGTGCAGCAGCAGAACAATTTGCTGAGGGCTA
TTGAGGCGCAACAGCATCTGTTGCAACTCACAGTCTGGGGCATCAAGCAGCTCCAGGCAAGAATCCTGGC
TGTGGAAAGATACCTAAAGGATCAACAGCTCCTGGGGATTTGGGGTTGCTCTGGAAAACTCATTTGCACC
ACTGCTGTGCCTTGGAATGCTAGTTGGAGTAATAAATCTCTGGAACAGATTTGGAATCACACGACCTGGA
TGGAGTGGGACAGAGAAATTAACAATTACACAAGCTTAATACACTCCTTAATTGAAGAATCGCAAAACCA
GCAAGAAAAGAATGAACAAGAATTATTGGAATTAGATAAATGGGCAAGTTTGTGGAATTGGTTTAACATA
ACAAATTGGCTGTGGTATATAAAATTATTCATAATGATAGTAGGAGGCTTGGTAGGTTTAAGAATAGTTT
TTGCTGTACTTTCTATAGTGAATAGAGTTAGGCAGGGATATTCACCATTATCGTTTCAGACCCACCTCCC
AACCCCGAGGGGAC
Features (pLannotate 1.2.2; 33 found; start..end, strand, type, name):
     41..158     +  misc_feature   cPPT/CTS: central polypurine tract and central termination sequence of HIV-1
    212..526     +  promoter       tight TRE promoter: Tet-responsive promoter PTight, consisting of seven tet operator sequences followed by the minimal CMV promoter
    555..679     +  protein_bind   attR1: mutant version of attR; recombination site for the Gateway® LR reaction LR Clonase™
    704..734     +  promoter       lac UV5 promoter: E. coli lac promoter with an "up" mutation
    758..787     +  promoter       cat promoter (fragment): promoter of the E. coli cat gene encoding chloramphenicol acetyltransferase
    788..1447    +  CDS            CmR: chloramphenicol acetyltransferase; cat; confers resistance to chloramphenicol
   1626..1784    +  CDS            ccdA (fragment): CCDA_ECO57 - Also known as H, letA. Experimental evidence at protein level: Swiss-Prot protein existence level 1. Antitoxin component of a type II toxin-antitoxin (TA) system which inhibits the post-segregational killing (PSK) of plasmid-free cells, also referred to as a plasmid addiction system. Binds to and blocks the activity of CcdB; will also remove bound CcdB protein from the CcdB-GyrA complex by forming a CcdA-CcdB complex, a process termed rejuvenation. Functions as a transcriptional corepressor for the ccdAB operon, repression also requires CcdB (By similarity). From Escherichia coli
   1789..2091    +  CDS            ccdB: CCDB_ECOLI - Also known as G, letB, letD. Experimental evidence at protein level: Swiss-Prot protein existence level 1. Toxic component of a type II toxin-antitoxin (TA) system, functioning in plasmid maintainence. Responsible for the post- segregational killing (PSK) of plasmid-free cells, also referred to as a plasmid addiction system. Half-life of over 2 hours. Cell killing by CcdB is accompanied by filamentation, defects in chromosome and plasmid segregation, defects in cell division, formation of anucleate cells, decreased DNA synthesis and plasmid loss. Interferes with the activity of DN
   2135..2259    -  protein_bind   attR2: mutant version of attR; recombination site for the Gateway® LR reaction LR Clonase™
   2308..2326    +  CDS            9xHis (fragment): 9xHis affinity tag
   2336..2846    +  promoter       hPGK promoter: human phosphoglycerate kinase 1 promoter
   2856..3452    +  CDS            PuroR (fragment): puromycin N-acetyltransferase; pac from Streptomyces; confers resistance to puromycin
   3507..4204    +  CDS            rtTA3 (fragment): reverse tetracycline transactivator 3 activates expression from Tet-responsive promoters in the presence of doxycycline
   4134..4244    +  CDS            VP48: 3 tandem repeats of the minimal activation domain of herpes simplex virus VP16 (Cheng et al., 2013)
   4280..4828    +  misc_feature   WPRE (fragment): woodchuck hepatitis virus posttranscriptional regulatory element
   4854..4925    +  CDS            nef (fragment): NEF_HV1Z2 - Experimental evidence at protein level: Swiss-Prot protein existence level 1. Extracellular Nef protein targets CD4(+) T-lymphocytes for apoptosis by interacting with CXCR4 surface receptors. From Human immunodeficiency virus type 1 group M subtype D (isolate Z2/CDC-Z34) (HIV-1).
   4927..5160    +  LTR            3' LTR (ΔU3): self-inactivating 3' long terminal repeat (LTR) from HIV-1
   5232..5353    +  polyA_signal   SV40 poly(A) signal: SV40 polyadenylation signal
   5393..5528    +  rep_origin     SV40 ori: SV40 origin of replication
   5536..5599    +  promoter       AmpR promoter: bla
   5600..6460    +  CDS            AmpR: β-lactamase; bla; confers resistance to ampicillin, carbenicillin, and related antibiotics
   6631..7219    +  rep_origin     ori: high-copy-number ColE1/pMB1/pBR322/pUC origin of replication
   7402..7494    +  CDS            lacI (fragment): lac repressor; lacI; The lac repressor binds to the lac operator to inhibit transcription in E. coli. This inhibition can be relieved by adding lactose or isopropyl-β-D-thiogalactopyranoside (IPTG).
   7507..7528    +  protein_bind   CAP binding site: CAP binding activates transcription in the presence of cAMP. E. coli catabolite activator protein
   7543..7573    +  promoter       lac promoter: promoter for the E. coli lac operon
   7581..7597    +  protein_bind   lac operator: The lac repressor binds to the lac operator to inhibit transcription in E. coli. This inhibition can be relieved by adding lactose or isopropyl-β-D-thiogalactopyranoside (IPTG). lac repressor encoded by lacI
   7642..7660    +  promoter       T3 promoter: promoter for bacteriophage T3 RNA polymerase
   7688..7914    +  promoter       RSV promoter: Rous sarcoma virus enhancer/promoter
   7915..8095    +  LTR            5' LTR (truncated): truncated 5' long terminal repeat (LTR) from HIV-1
   8142..8267    +  misc_feature   HIV-1 Ψ: packaging signal of human immunodeficiency virus type 1
   8251..8614    +  CDS            HIV-1 gag (fragment): gag protein from human immunodeficiency virus 1; gag
   8760..8993    +  misc_feature   RRE: The Rev response element (RRE) of HIV-1 allows for Rev-dependent mRNA export from the nucleus to the cytoplasm.
   9370..9394    +  CDS            Rev (fragment): human immunodeficiency virus 1 (HIV-1) Rev protein; rev; enhances nuclear export of unspliced and incompletely spliced viral mRNAs
