>Addgene plasmid #41394 | pLIX_402 | addgene full sequence | sequence record 178979 | Addgene NGS Result
ATCACTGATAGGGAGTAAACTCGACATACGTTCTCTATCACTGATAGGGATAAACTCGACATACGTTCTC
TATCACTGATAGGGAGTAAACTCGACATACGTTCTCTATCACTGATAGGGAGTAAACTCGACATACGTTC
TCTATCACTGATAGGGAGTAAACTCGACATCGTTCTCTATCACTGATAGGGAGTAAACTCGACATACGTT
CTCTATCACTGATAGGGAGTAAACTCGACATATCGATTCGCGGCCAAAGTGGATCTCTGCTGTCCCTGTA
ATAAACCCGAAAATTTTGAATTTTTGTAATTTGTTTTTGTAATTCTTTAGTTTGTATGTCTGTTGCTATT
ATGTCTACTATTCTTTCCCCTGCACTGTACCCCCCAATCCCCCCTTTTCTTTTAAAATTGTGGATGAATA
CTGCCATTTGTCTCGAGGTCGAGAATTGTCCCCTCGGGGTTGGGAGGTGGGTCTGAAACGATAATGGTGA
ATATCCCTGCCTAACTCTATTCACTATAGAAAGTACAGCAAAAACTATTCTTAAACCTACCAAGCCTCCT
ACTATCATTATGAATAATTTTATATACCACAGCCAATTTGTTATGTTAAACCAATTCCACAAACTTGCCC
ATTTATCTAATTCCAATAATTCTTGTTCATTCTTTTCTTGCTGGTTTTGCGATTCTTCAATTAAGGAGTG
TATTAAGCTTGTGTAATTGTTAATTTCTCTGTCCCACTCCATCCAGGTCGTGTGATTCCAAATCTGTTCC
AGAGATTTATTACTCCAACTAGCATTCCAAGGCACAGCAGTGGTGCAAATGAGTTTTCCAGAGCAACCCC
AAATCCCCAGGAGCTGTTGATCCTTTAGGTATCTTTCCACAGCCAGGATTCTTGCCTGGAGCTGCTTGAT
GCCCCAGACTGTGAGTTGCAACAGATGCTGTTGCGCCTCAATAGCCCTCAGCAAATTGTTCTGCTGCTGC
ACTATACCAGACAATAATTGTCTGGCCTGTACCGTCAGCGTCATTGACGCTGCGCCCATAGTGCTTCCTG
CTGCTCCCAAGAACCCAAGGAACAAAGCTCCTATTCCCACTGCTCTTTTTTCTCTCTGCACCACTCTTCT
CTTTGCCTTGGTGGGTGCTACTCCTAATGGTTCAATTTTTACTACTTTATATTTATATAATTCACTTCTC
CAATTGTCCCTCATATCTCCTCCTCCAGGTCTGAAGATCAGCGGCCGCTTGCTGTGCGGTGGTCTTACTT
TTGTTTTGCTCTTCCTCTATCTTGTCTAAAGCTTCCTTGGTGTCTTTTATCTCTATCCTTTGATGCACAC
AATAGAGGGTTGCTACTGTATTATATAATGATCTAAGTTCTTCTGATCCTGTCTGAAGGGATGGTTGTAG
CTGTCCCAGTATTTGTCTACAGCCTTCTGATGTTTCTAACAGGCCAGGATTAACTGCGAATCGTTCTAGC
TCCCTGCTTGCCCATACTATATGTTTTAATTTATATTTTTTCTTTCCCCCTGGCCTTAACCGAATTTTTT
CCCATCGCGATCTAATTCTCCCCCGCTTAATACTGACGCTCTCGCACCCATCTCTCTCCTTCTAGCCTCC
GCTAGTCAAAATTTTTGGCGTACTCACCAGTCGCCGCCCCTCGCCTCTTGCCGTGCGCGCTTCAGCAAGC
CGAGTCCTGCGTCGAGAGAGCTCCTCTGGTTTCCCTTTCGCTTTCAAGTCCCTGTTCGGGCGCCACTGCT
AGAGATTTTCCACACTGACTAAAAGGGTCTGAGGGATCTCTAGTTACCAGAGTCACACAACAGACGGGCA
CACACTACTTGAAGCACTCAAGGCAAGCTTTATTGAGGCTTAAGCAGTGGGTTCCCTAGTTAGCCAGAGA
GCTCCCAGGCTCAGATCTGGTCTAACCAGAGAGACCCGTTTATGTATCGAGCTAGGCACTTAAATACAAT
ATCTCTGCAATGCGGCAATTCAGTGGTTCGTCCAATCCATGTCAGACCCGTCTGTTGCCTTCCTAATAAG
GCACGATCGTACCACCTTACTTCCACCAATCGGCATGCACGGTGCTTTTTCTCTCCTTGTAAGGCATGTT
GCTAACTCATCGTTACCATGTTGCAAGACTACAAGAGTATTGCATAAGACTACATTAAGCTTGCAGCTCC
AGCTTTTGTTCCCTTTAGTGAGGGTTAATTGCGCGCTTGGCGTAATCATGGTCATAGCTGTTTCCTGTGT
GAAATTGTTATCCGCTCACAATTCCACACAACATACGAGCCGGAAGCATAAAGTGTAAAGCCTGGGGTGC
CTAATGAGTGAGCTAACTCACATTAATTGCGTTGCGCTCACTGCCCGCTTTCCAGTCGGGAAACCTGTCG
TGCCAGCTGCATTAATGAATCGGCCAACGCGCGGGGAGAGGCGGTTTGCGTATTGGGCGCTCTTCCGCTT
CCTCGCTCACTGACTCGCTGCGCTCGGTCGTTCGGCTGCGGCGAGCGGTATCAGCTCACTCAAAGGCGGT
AATACGGTTATCCACAGAATCAGGGGATAACGCAGGAAAGAACATGTGAGCAAAAGGCCAGCAAAAGGCC
AGGAACCGTAAAAAGGCCGCGTTGCTGGCGTTTTTCCATAGGCTCCGCCCCCCTGACGAGCATCACAAAA
ATCGACGCTCAAGTCAGAGGTGGCGAAACCCGACAGGACTATAAAGATACCAGGCGTTTCCCCCTGGAAG
CTCCCTCGTGCGCTCTCCTGTTCCGACCCTGCCGCTTACCGGATACCTGTCCGCCTTTCTCCCTTCGGGA
AGCGTGGCGCTTTCTCATAGCTCACGCTGTAGGTATCTCAGTTCGGTGTAGGTCGTTCGCTCCAAGCTGG
GCTGTGTGCACGAACCCCCCGTTCAGCCCGACCGCTGCGCCTTATCCGGTAACTATCGTCTTGAGTCCAA
CCCGGTAAGACACGACTTATCGCCACTGGCAGCAGCCACTGGTAACAGGATTAGCAGAGCGAGGTATGTA
GGCGGTGCTACAGAGTTCTTGAAGTGGTGGCCTAACTACGGCTACACTAGAAGAACAGTATTTGGTATCT
GCGCTCTGCTGAAGCCAGTTACCTTCGGAAAAAGAGTTGGTAGCTCTTGATCCGGCAAACAAACCACCGC
TGGTAGCGGTGGTTTTTTTGTTTGCAAGCAGCAGATTACGCGCAGAAAAAAAGGATCTCAAGAAGATCCT
TTGATCTTTTCTACGGGGTCTGACGCTCAGTGGAACGAAAACTCACGTTAAGGGATTTTGGTCATGAGAT
TATCAAAAAGGATCTTCACCTAGATCCTTTTAAATTAAAAATGAAGTTTTAAATCAATCTAAAGTATATA
TGAGTAAACTTGGTCTGACAGTTACCAATGCTTAATCAGTGAGGCACCTATCTCAGCGATCTGTCTATTT
CGTTCATCCATAGTTGCCTGACTCCCCGTCGTGTAGATAACTACGATACGGGAGGGCTTACCATCTGGCC
CCAGTGCTGCAATGATACCGCGAGACCCACGCTCACCGGCTCCAGATTTATCAGCAATAAACCAGCCAGC
CGGAAGGGCCGAGCGCAGAAGTGGTCCTGCAACTTTATCCGCCTCCATCCAGTCTATTAATTGTTGCCGG
GAAGCTAGAGTAAGTAGTTCGCCAGTTAATAGTTTGCGCAACGTTGTTGCCATTGCTACAGGCATCGTGG
TGTCACGCTCGTCGTTTGGTATGGCTTCATTCAGCTCCGGTTCCCAACGATCAAGGCGAGTTACATGATC
CCCCATGTTGTGCAAAAAAGCGGTTAGCTCCTTCGGTCCTCCGATCGTTGTCAGAAGTAAGTTGGCCGCA
GTGTTATCACTCATGGTTATGGCAGCACTGCATAATTCTCTTACTGTCATGCCATCCGTAAGATGCTTTT
CTGTGACTGGTGAGTACTCAACCAAGTCATTCTGAGAATAGTGTATGCGGCGACCGAGTTGCTCTTGCCC
GGCGTCAATACGGGATAATACCGCGCCACATAGCAGAACTTTAAAAGTGCTCATCATTGGAAAACGTTCT
TCGGGGCGAAAACTCTCAAGGATCTTACCGCTGTTGAGATCCAGTTCGATGTAACCCACTCGTGCACCCA
ACTGATCTTCAGCATCTTTTACTTTCACCAGCGTTTCTGGGTGAGCAAAAACAGGAAGGCAAAATGCCGC
AAAAAAGGGAATAAGGGCGACACGGAAATGTTGAATACTCATACTCTTCCTTTTTCAATATTATTGAAGC
ATTTATCAGGGTTATTGTCTCATGAGCGGATACATATTTGAAAGGCCTCCAAAAAAGCCTCCTCACTACT
TCTGGAATAGCTCAGAGGCCGAGGCGGCCTCGGCCTCTGCATAAATAAAAAAAATTAGTCAGCCATGGGG
CGGAGAATGGGCGGAACTGGGCGGAGTTAGGGGCGGGATGGGCGGAGTTAGGGGCGGGATAGCTAGAGCC
AGACATGATAAGATACATTGATGAGTTTGGACAAACCACAACTAGAATGCAGTGAAAAAAATGCTTTATT
TGTGAAATTTGTGATGCTATTGCTTTATTTGTAACCATTATAAGCTGCAATAAACAAGTTCCTCTCACTC
TCTGATATTCATTTCTTTGCAAGTTATAAATACTGAATAATAAGATGACATGAACTACTACTGCTAGAGA
TTTTCCACACTGACTAAAAGGGTCTGAGGGATCTCTAGTTACCAGAGTCACACAACAGACGGGCACACAC
TACTTGAAGCACTCAAGGCAAGCTTTATTGAGGCTTAAGCAGTGGGTTCCCTAGTTAGCCAGAGAGCTCC
CAGGCTCAGATCTGGTCTAACCAGAGAGACCCAGTACAAGCAAAAAGCAGATCTTGTCTTCGTTGGGAGT
GAATTAGCCCTTCCAGTCCCCCCTTTTCTTTTAAAAAGTGGCTAAGATCTACAGCTGCCTTGTAAGTCAT
TGGTCTTAAAGGTACCTCTAGTCCGGACGCCGAGGCGAAACAGGCGGGGAGGCGGCCCAAAGGGAGATCC
GACTCGTCTGAGGGCGAAGGCGAAGACGCGGAAGAGGCCGCAGAGCCGGCAGCAGGCCGCGGGAAGGAAG
GTCCGCTGGATTGAGGGCCGAAGGGACGTAGCAGAAGGACGTCCCGCGCAGAATCCAGGTGGCAACACAG
GCGAGCAGCCATGGAAAGGACGTCAGCTTCCCCGACAACACCACGGAATTGTCAGTGCCCAACAGCCGAG
CCCCTGTCCAGCAGCGGGCAAGGCAGGCGGCGATGAGTTCCGCCGTGGCAATAGGGAGGGGGAAAGCGAA
AGTCCCGGAAAGGAGCTGACAGGTGGTGGCAATGCCCCAACCAGTGGGGGTTGCGTCAGCAAACACAGTG
CACACCACGCCACGTTGCCTGACAACGGGCCACAACTCCTCATAAAGAGACAGCAACCAGGATTTATACA
AGGAGGAGAAAATGAAAGCCATACGGGAAGCAATAGCATGATACAAAGGCATTAAAGCAGCGTATCCACA
TAGCGTAAAAGGAGCAACATAGTTAAGAATACGATATCTTGGATCGATCCTTACTTAGTTACCCGGGGAG
CATGTCAAGGTCAAAATCGTCAAGAGCGTCAGCAGGCAGCATATCAAGGTCAAAGTCGTCAAGGGCATCG
GCTGGGAGCATGTCTAAGTCAAAATCGTCAAGGGCGTCGGTCGGCCCGCCGCTTTCGCACTTTAGCTGTT
TCTCCAGGCCACATATGATTAGTTCCAGGCCGAAAAGGAAGGCAGGTTCGGCTCCCTGCCGGTCGAACAG
CTCAATTGCTTGTCTCAGAAGTGGGGGCATAGAATCGGTGGTAGGTGTCTCTCTTTCCTCTTTTGCTACT
TGATGCTCCTGTTCCTCCAATACGCAGCCCAGTGTAAAGTGGCCCACGGCGGACAGAGCGTACAGTGCGT
TCTCCAGGGAGAAGCCTTGCTGACACAGGAACGCGAGCTGATTTTCCAGGGTTTCGTACTGTTTCTCTGT
TGGGCGGGTGCCGAGATGCACTTTAGCCCCGTCGCGATGTGAGAGGAGAGCACAGCGGTATGACTTGGCG
TTGTTCCGCAGAAAGTCTTGCCATGACTCGCCTTCCAGGGGGCAGAAGTGGGTATGATGCCTGTCCAGCA
TCTCGATTGGCAGGGCATCGAGCAGGGCCCGCTTGTTCTTCACGTGCCAGTACAGGGTAGGCTGCTCAAC
TCCCAGCTTTTGAGCGAGTTTCCTTGTCGTCAGGCCTTCGATACCGACACCATTGAGTAATTCCAGAGCT
CCGTTTATGACTTTGCTCTTGTCCAGTCTAGACATTGGACCAGGGTTTTCTTCAACATCACCACAAGTGA
GGAGAGAACCTCTACCTTCGGCACCGGGCTTGCGGGTCATGCACCAGGTGCGCGGTCCTTCGGGCACCTC
GACGTCGGCGGTGACGGTGAAGCCGAGCCGCTCGTAGAAGGGGAGGTTGCGGGGCGCGGAGGTCTCCAGG
AAGGCGGGCACCCCGGCGCGCTCGGCCGCCTCCACTCCGGGGAGCACGACGGCGCTGCCCAGACCCTTGC
CCTGGTGGTCGGGCGAGACGCCGACGGTGGCCAGGAACCACGCGGGCTCCTTGGGCCGGTGCGGCGCCAG
GAGGCCTTCCATCTGTTGCTGCGCGGCCAGCCGGGAACCGCTCAACTCGGCCATGCGCGGGCCGATCTCG
GCGAACACCGCCCCCGCTTCGACGCTCTCCGGCGTGGTCCAGACCGCCACCGCGGCGCCGTCGTCCGCGA
CCCACACCTTGCCGATGTCGAGCCCGACGCGCGTGAGGAAGAGTTCTTGCAGCTCGGTGACCCGCTCGAT
GTGGCGGTCCGGATCGACGGTGTGGCGCGTGGCGGGGTAGTCGGCGAACGCGGCGGCGAGGGTGCGTACG
GCCCTGGGGACGTCGTCGCGGGTGGCGAGGCGCACCGTGGGCTTGTACTCGGTCATGGTGAATTGCTGGG
GAGAGAGGTCGGTGATTCGGTCAACGAGGGAGCCGACTGCCGACGTGCGCTCCGGAGGCTTGCAGAATGC
GGAACACCGCGCGGGCAGGAACAGGGCCCACACTACCGCCCCACACCCCGCCTCCCGCACCGCCCCTTCC
CGGCCGCTGCTCTCGGCGCGCCCTGCTGAGCAGCCGCTATTGGCCACAGCCCATCGCGGTCGGCGCGCTG
CCATTGCTCCCTGGCGCTGTCCGTCTGCGAGGGTACTAGTGAGACGTGCGGCTTCCGTTTGTCACGTCCG
GCACGCCGCGAACCGCAAGGAACCTTCCCGACTTAGGGGCGGAGCAGGAAGCGTCGCCGGGGGGCCCACA
AGGGTAGCGGCGAAGATCCGGGTGACGCTGCGAACGGACGTGAAGAATGTGCGAGACCCAGGGTCGGCGC
CGCTGCGTTTCCCGGAACCACGCCCAGAGCAGCCGCGTCCCTGCGCAAACCCAGGGCTGCCTTGGAAAAG
GCGCAACCCCAACCCCGGATCCTTAGTGGTGGTGGTGGTGGTGGACCGGACGCGTTTACGCATAATCCGG
CACATCATACGGATAACCGGTAACCACTTTGTACAAGAAAGCTGAACGAGAAACGTAAAATGATATAAAT
ATCAATATATTAAATTAGATTTTGCATAAAAAACAGACTACATAATACTGTAAAACACAACATATCCAGT
CACTATGGTCGACCTGCAGACTGGCTGTGTATAAGGGAGCCTGACATTTATATTCCCCAGAACATCAGGT
TAATGGCGTTTTTGATGTCATTTTCGCGGTGGCTGAGATCAGCCACTTCTTCCCCGATAACGGAGACCGG
CACACTGGCCATATCGGTGGTCATCATGCGCCAGCTTTCATCCCCGATATGCACCACCGGGTAAAGTTCA
CGGGAGACTTTATCTGACAGCAGACGTGCACTGGACAGGGGGATCACCATCCGTCGCCCGGGCGTGTCAA
TAATATCACTCTGTACATCCACAAACTTGTTGATCAATCGATGCTAGCGGCTCTCTCTTTTATAGGTGTA
AACCTTAAACTGCATTTCACCAGCCCCTGTTCTCGTCAGCAAAAGAGCCGTTCATTTCAATAAACCGGGC
GACCTCAGCCATCCCTTCCTGATTTTCCGCTTTCCAGCGTTCGGCACGCAGACGACGGGCTTCATTCTGC
ATGGTTGTGCTTACCAGACCGGAGATATTGACATCATATATGCCTTGAGCAACTGATAGCTGTCGCTGTC
AACTGTCACTGTAATACGCTGCTTCATAGCATACCTCTTTTTGACATACTTCGGGTATACATATCAGTAT
ATATTCTTATACCGCAAAAATCAGCGCGCAAATACGCATACTGTTATCTGGCTTTTAGTAAGCCGGATCC
AGATCTTTACGCCCCGCCCTGCCACTCATCGCAGTACTGTTGTAATTCATTAAGCATTCTGCCGACATGG
AAGCCATCACAAACGGCATGATGAACCTGAATCGCCAGCGGCATCAGCACCTTGTCGCCTTGCGTATAAT
ATTTGCCCATGGTGAAAACGGGGGCGAAGAAGTTGTCCATATTGGCCACGTTTAAATCAAAACTGGTGAA
ACTCACCCAGGGATTGGCTGAGACGAAAAACATATTCTCAATAAACCCTTTAGGGAAATAGGCCAGGTTT
TCACCGTAACACGCCACATCTTGCGAATATATGTGTAGAAACTGCCGGAAATCGTCGTGGTATTCACTCC
AGAGCGATGAAAACGTTTCAGTTTGCTCATGGAAAACGGTGTAACAAGGGTGAACACTATCCCATATCAC
CAGCTCACCGTCTTTCATTGCCATACGGAATTCCGGATGAGCATTCATCAGGCGGGCAAGAATGTGAATA
AAGGCCGGATAAAACTTGTGCTTATTTTTCTTTACGGTCTTTAAAAAGGCCGTAATATCCAGCTGAACGG
TCTGGTTATAGGTACATTGAGCAACTGACTGAAATGCCTCAAAATGTTCTTTACGATGCCATTGGGATAT
ATCAACGGTGGTATATCCAGTGATTTTTTTCTCCATTTTAGCTTCCTTAGCTCCTGAAAATCTCGACGGA
TCCTAACTCAAAATCCACACATTATACGAGCCGGAAGCATAAAGTGTAAAGCCTGGGGTGCCTAATGCGG
CCGCCATAGTGACTGGATATGTTGTGTTTTACAGTATTATGTAGTCTGTTTTTTATGCAAAATCTAATTT
AATATATTGATATTTATATCATTTTACGTTTCTCGTTCAGCTTTTTTGTACAAACTTGTTGATCAATCGA
TGCTAGCCAATTCTCCAGGCGATCTGACGGTTCACTAAACGAGCTCTGCTTATATAGGCCTCCCACCGTA
CACGCCTACCTCGACATACGTTCTCT
Features (pLannotate 1.2.2; 33 found; start..end, strand, type, name):
    290..407     -  misc_feature   cPPT/CTS: central polypurine tract and central termination sequence of HIV-1
    448..472     -  CDS            Rev (fragment): human immunodeficiency virus 1 (HIV-1) Rev protein; rev; enhances nuclear export of unspliced and incompletely spliced viral mRNAs
    849..1082    -  misc_feature   RRE: The Rev response element (RRE) of HIV-1 allows for Rev-dependent mRNA export from the nucleus to the cytoplasm.
   1228..1591    -  CDS            HIV-1 gag (fragment): gag protein from human immunodeficiency virus 1; gag
   1575..1700    -  misc_feature   HIV-1 Ψ: packaging signal of human immunodeficiency virus type 1
   1747..1927    -  LTR            5' LTR (truncated): truncated 5' long terminal repeat (LTR) from HIV-1
   1928..2154    -  promoter       RSV promoter: Rous sarcoma virus enhancer/promoter
   2182..2200    -  promoter       T3 promoter: promoter for bacteriophage T3 RNA polymerase
   2245..2261    -  protein_bind   lac operator: The lac repressor binds to the lac operator to inhibit transcription in E. coli. This inhibition can be relieved by adding lactose or isopropyl-β-D-thiogalactopyranoside (IPTG). lac repressor encoded by lacI
   2269..2299    -  promoter       lac promoter: promoter for the E. coli lac operon
   2314..2335    -  protein_bind   CAP binding site: CAP binding activates transcription in the presence of cAMP. E. coli catabolite activator protein
   2348..2440    -  CDS            lacI (fragment): lac repressor; lacI; The lac repressor binds to the lac operator to inhibit transcription in E. coli. This inhibition can be relieved by adding lactose or isopropyl-β-D-thiogalactopyranoside (IPTG).
   2623..3211    -  rep_origin     ori: high-copy-number ColE1/pMB1/pBR322/pUC origin of replication
   3382..4242    -  CDS            AmpR: β-lactamase; bla; confers resistance to ampicillin, carbenicillin, and related antibiotics
   4243..4306    -  promoter       AmpR promoter: bla
   4314..4449    -  rep_origin     SV40 ori: SV40 origin of replication
   4489..4610    -  polyA_signal   SV40 poly(A) signal: SV40 polyadenylation signal
   4682..4915    -  LTR            3' LTR (ΔU3): self-inactivating 3' long terminal repeat (LTR) from HIV-1
   4917..4988    -  CDS            nef (fragment): NEF_HV1Z2 - Experimental evidence at protein level: Swiss-Prot protein existence level 1. Extracellular Nef protein targets CD4(+) T-lymphocytes for apoptosis by interacting with CXCR4 surface receptors. From Human immunodeficiency virus type 1 group M subtype D (isolate Z2/CDC-Z34) (HIV-1).
   5014..5562    -  misc_feature   WPRE (fragment): woodchuck hepatitis virus posttranscriptional regulatory element
   5598..5708    -  CDS            VP48: 3 tandem repeats of the minimal activation domain of herpes simplex virus VP16 (Cheng et al., 2013)
   5638..6335    -  CDS            rtTA3 (fragment): reverse tetracycline transactivator 3 activates expression from Tet-responsive promoters in the presence of doxycycline
   6390..6986    -  CDS            PuroR (fragment): puromycin N-acetyltransferase; pac from Streptomyces; confers resistance to puromycin
   6996..7506    -  promoter       hPGK promoter: human phosphoglycerate kinase 1 promoter
   7516..7534    -  CDS            9xHis (fragment): 9xHis affinity tag
   7583..7707    +  protein_bind   attR2: mutant version of attR; recombination site for the Gateway® LR reaction LR Clonase™
   7751..8065    -  CDS            ccdB: CCDB_ECOLI - Also known as G, letB, letD. Experimental evidence at protein level: Swiss-Prot protein existence level 1. Toxic component of a type II toxin-antitoxin (TA) system, functioning in plasmid maintainence. Responsible for the post- segregational killing (PSK) of plasmid-free cells, also referred to as a plasmid addiction system. Half-life of over 2 hours. Cell killing by CcdB is accompanied by filamentation, defects in chromosome and plasmid segregation, defects in cell division, formation of anucleate cells, decreased DNA synthesis and plasmid loss. Interferes with the activity of DN
   8070..8228    -  CDS            ccdA (fragment): CCDA_ECO57 - Also known as H, letA. Experimental evidence at protein level: Swiss-Prot protein existence level 1. Antitoxin component of a type II toxin-antitoxin (TA) system which inhibits the post-segregational killing (PSK) of plasmid-free cells, also referred to as a plasmid addiction system. Binds to and blocks the activity of CcdB; will also remove bound CcdB protein from the CcdB-GyrA complex by forming a CcdA-CcdB complex, a process termed rejuvenation. Functions as a transcriptional corepressor for the ccdAB operon, repression also requires CcdB (By similarity). From Escherichia coli
   8407..9066    -  CDS            CmR: chloramphenicol acetyltransferase; cat; confers resistance to chloramphenicol
   9067..9096    -  promoter       cat promoter (fragment): promoter of the E. coli cat gene encoding chloramphenicol acetyltransferase
   9120..9150    -  promoter       lac UV5 promoter: E. coli lac promoter with an "up" mutation
   9175..9299    -  protein_bind   attR1: mutant version of attR; recombination site for the Gateway® LR reaction LR Clonase™
   9328..236     -  promoter       tight TRE promoter (across the origin): Tet-responsive promoter PTight, consisting of seven tet operator sequences followed by the minimal CMV promoter
