[The description below was written by a language model from this plasmid's Addgene catalogue record, the feature table of its GenBank file and pLannotate feature annotations shown in this document.]
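Description:
pLIX_402 is an empty, doxycycline-inducible lentiviral Gateway destination vector derived from pCW57.1, designed as an "all-in-one" Tet-On system for mammalian cells. It has a third-generation-style, self-inactivating architecture: an RSV promoter drives a truncated HIV-1 5' LTR, followed by the Ψ packaging signal with a gag fragment, the RRE and the cPPT/CTS, and the viral unit ends in a ΔU3 3' LTR preceded by a WPRE fragment. An SV40 poly(A) signal and SV40 origin lie just outside it. In bacteria the plasmid replicates from a high-copy ColE1/pUC-type origin and carries AmpR on the backbone. The Gateway cassette adds chloramphenicol resistance and the ccdB toxin, so the unrecombined vector must be maintained in a ccdB-tolerant strain.

The payload site is a tight TRE promoter (seven tet operators plus a minimal CMV promoter) placed upstream of attR1–CmR–ccdB–attR2. An LR reaction with an entry clone replaces this cassette with the gene of interest, and loss of ccdB provides counterselection against unrecombined vector. According to the catalogue the insert is then fused to a C-terminal HA tag on the backbone. This tag is not annotated in the feature tables, which show only a short His-like fragment after attR2.

Downstream, a human PGK promoter constitutively expresses a reverse tetracycline transactivator with VP16-derived activation repeats, linked by a 2A peptide to puromycin N-acetyltransferase. The record names this unit rtTA-2A-puro, whereas both feature tables place PuroR before rtTA. Transduced cells can thus be selected with puromycin and the insert induced with doxycycline. The depositor and sequencing-derived full sequences agree in features and differ only slightly in length, while the partial GenBank record carries no annotations.
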