Addgene plasmid #41394: pLIX_402
Purpose: (Empty Backbone) Inducible lentiviral expression, TRE-gateway-HA; PGK-rtTA-2A-puro
Depositing lab: David Root. Depositing organization: Broad Institute.
Backbone
  Vector backbone: pCW57.1
  Backbone manufacturer: Addgene plasmid 41393
  Backbone size (bp): 9394
  Vector type: Mammalian Expression, Lentiviral ; Gateway Destination vector, Doxycycline inducible
  Promoter: TRE promoter, Tet ON
  Selectable markers: Puromycin
  Tag / fusion protein: HA (C terminal on backbone)
Growth in bacteria
  Bacterial resistance: Chloramphenicol and Ampicillin, 25 & 100 μg/mL
  Growth temperature: 37°C
  Growth strain: ccdB Survival
  Copy number: Unknown
Gene/Insert
  Cloning method: Gateway Cloning
  Sequencing primers: 5′ LNCX; 3′ O.PGK1b-R (GAACGGACGTGAAGAATGTG)
Terms and licenses: Academic/Nonprofit Terms; Industry Terms: Not Available to Industry
Depositor comments: The plasmid expresses rtTA-VP16-2A-puro from the PGK promoter, so it can be used as an 'all-in-one' dox on system. Alternate plasid name: TRE-gateway-HA; PGK-rtTA-2A-puro
How to cite: pLIX_402 was a gift from David Root (Addgene plasmid # 41394)
