LOCUS       Exported 710 bp ds-DNA linear SYN 31-MAY-2021
DEFINITION  Inducible lentiviral expression, TRE-gateway-HA; PGK-rtTA-2A-puro.
ACCESSION   .
VERSION     .
KEYWORDS    pLIX_402
SOURCE      synthetic DNA construct
  ORGANISM  synthetic DNA construct
REFERENCE   1 (bases 1 to 710)
  TITLE     Root Lab pLEX and pLIX Gateway backbones
  JOURNAL   Unpublished
REFERENCE   2 (bases 1 to 710)
  AUTHORS   .
  TITLE     Direct Submission
  JOURNAL   Exported May 31, 2021 from SnapGene Server 1.1.58
            http://www.snapgene.com
FEATURES             Location/Qualifiers
     source          1..710
                     /organism="synthetic DNA construct"
                     /mol_type="other DNA"
ORIGIN
        1 gcagacgtgc actggacagg gggatcacca tccgtcgccc gggcgtgtca ataatatcac
       61 tctgtacatc cacaaacttg ttgatcaatc gatgctagcg gctctctctt ttataggtgt
      121 aaaccttaaa ctgcatttca ccagcccctg ttctcgtcag caaaagagcc gttcatttca
      181 ataaaccggg cgacctcagc catcccttcc tgattttccg ctttccagcg ttcggcacgc
      241 agacgacggg cttcattctg catggttgtg cttaccagac cggagatatt gacatcatat
      301 atgccttgag caactgatag ctgtcgctgt caactgtcac tgtaatacgc tgcttcatag
      361 catacctctt tttgacatac ttcgggtata catatcagta tatattctta taccgcaaaa
      421 atcagcgcgc aaatacgcat actgttatct ggcttttagt aagccggatc cagatcttta
      481 cgccccgccc tgccactcat cgcagtactg ttgtaattca ttaagcattc tgccgacatg
      541 gaagccatca caaacggcat gatgaacctg aatcgccagc ggcatcagca ccttgtcgcc
      601 ttgcgtataa tatttgccca tggtgaaaac gggggcgaag aagttgtcca tattggccac
      661 gtttaaatca aaactggtga aactcaccca gggattggct gagacgaaaa
//
