>Addgene plasmid #41394 | pLIX_402 | addgene partial sequence | sequence record 56192 | hPGK-F 5'-GTGTTCCGCATTCTGCAAG-3'
CTCGTTGACCGAATCACCGACCTCTCTCCCCAGCAATTCACCATGACCGAGTACAAGCCCACGGTGCGCC
TCGCCACCCGCGACGACGTCCCCAGGGCCGTACGCACCCTCGCCGCCGCGTTCGCCGACTACCCCGCCAC
GCGCCACACCGTCGATCCGGACCGCCACATCGAGCGGGTCACCGAGCTGCAAGAACTCTTCCTCACGCGC
GTCGGGCTCGACATCGGCAAGGTGTGGGTCGCGGACGACGGCGCCGCGGTGGCGGTCTGGACCACGCCGG
AGAGCGTCGAAGCGGGGGCGGTGTTCGCCGAGATCGGCCCGCGCATGGCCGAGTTGAGCGGTTCCCGGCT
GGCCGCGCAGCAACAGATGGAAGGCCTCCTGGCGCCGCACCGGCCCAAGGAGCCCGCGTGGTTCCTGGCC
ACCGTCGGCGTCTCGCCCGACCACCAGGGCAAGGGTCTGGGCAGCGCCGTCGTGCTCCCCGGAGTGGAGG
CGGCCGAGCGCGCCGGGGTGCCCGCCTTCCTGGAGACCTCCGCGCCCCGCAACCTCCCCTTCTACGAGCG
GCTCGGCTTCACCGTCACCGCCGACGTCGAGGTGCCCGAAGGACCGCGCACCTGGTGCATGACCCGCAAG
CCCGGTGCCGAAGGTAGAGGTTCTCTCCTCACTTGTGGTGATGTTGAAGAAAACCCTGGTCCAATGTCTA
GACTGGACAAGAGCAAAGTCATAAACGGAGCTCTGGAATTACTCAATGGTGTCGGTATCGAAGGCCTGAC
GACAAGGAAACTCGCTCAAAAGCTGGGAGTTGAGCAGCCTACCCTGTACTGGCACGTGAAGAACAAGCGG
GCCCTGCTCGATGCCCTGCCAATCGAGATGCTGGACAGGCATCATACCCACTTCTGCCC
