>Addgene plasmid #41394 | pLIX_402 | addgene partial sequence | sequence record 116556 | Futet-R 5'-CAAAGGCATTAAAGCAGCGT-3'
AGAATACGATATCTTGGATCGATCCTTACTTAGTTACCCGGGGAGCATGTCAAGGTCAAAATCGTCAAGA
GCGTCAGCAGGCAGCATATCAAGGTCAAAGTCGTCAAGGGCATCGGCTGGGAGCATGTCTAAGTCAAAAT
CGTCAAGGGCGTCGGTCGGCCCGCCGCTTTCGCACTTTAGCTGTTTCTCCAGGCCACATATGATTAGTTC
CAGGCCGAAAAGGAAGGCAGGTTCGGCTCCCTGCCGGTCGAACAGCTCAATTGCTTGTCTCAGAAGTGGG
GGCATAGAATCGGTGGTAGGTGTCTCTCTTTCCTCTTTTGCTACTTGATGCTCCTGTTCCTCCAATACGC
AGCCCAGTGTAAAGTGGCCCACGGCGGACAGAGCGTACAGTGCGTTCTCCAGGGAGAAGCCTTGCTGACA
CAGGAACGCGAGCTGATTTTCCAGGGTTTCGTACTGTTTCTCTGTTGGGCGGGTGCCGAGATGCACTTTA
GCCCCGTCGCGATGTGAGAGGAGAGCACAGCGGTATGACTTGGCGTTGTTCCGCAGAAAGTCTTGCCATG
ACTCGCCTTCCAGGGGGCAGAAGTGGGTATGATGCCTGTCCAGCATCTCGATTGGCAGGGCATCGAGCAG
GGCCCGCTTGTTCTTCACGTGCCAGTACAGGGTAGGCTGCTCAACTCCCAGCTTTTGAGCGAGTTTCCTT
GTCGTCAGGCCTTCGATACCGACACCATTGAGTAATTCCAGAGCTCCGTTTATGACTTTGCTCTTGTCCA
GTCTAGACATTGGACCAGG
