>Addgene plasmid #41394 | pLIX_402 | addgene partial sequence | sequence record 116557 | CAT-R 5'-GCAACTGACTGAAATGCCTC-3'
GGTATATCCAGTGATTTTTTTCTCCATTTTAGCTTCCTTAGCTCCTGAAAATCTCGACGGATCCTAACTC
AAAATCCACACATTATACGAGCCGGAAGCATAAAGTGTAAAGCCTGGGGTGCCTAATGCGGCCGCCATAG
TGACTGGATATGTTGTGTTTTACAGTATTATGTAGTCTGTTTTTTATGCAAAATCTAATTTAATATATTG
ATATTTATATCATTTTACGTTTCTCGTTCAGCTTTTTTGTACAAACTTGTTGATCAATCGATGCTAGCCA
ATTCTCCAGGCGATCTGACGGTTCACTAAACGAGCTCTGCTTATATAGGCCTCCCACCGTACACGCCTAC
CTCGACATACGTTCTCTATCACTGATAGGGAGTAAACTCGACATACGTTCTCTATCACTGATAGGGATAA
ACTCGACATACGTTCTCTATCACTGATAGGGAGTAAACTCGACATACGTTCTCTATCACTGATAGGGAGT
AAACTCGACATACGTTCTCTATCACTGATAGGGAGTAAACTCGACATCGTTCTCTATCACTGATAGGGAG
TAAACTCGACATACGTTCTCTATCACTGATAGGGAGTAAACTCGACATATCGATTCGCGGCCAAAGTGGA
TCTCTGCTGTCCCTGTAATAAACCCGAAAATTTTGAATTTTTGTAATTTGTTTTTGTAATTCTTTAGTTT
GTATGTCTGTTGCTATTATGTCTACTATTCTTTCCC
