>Addgene plasmid #41394 | pLIX_402 | addgene partial sequence | sequence record 116558 | ccdB-Fwd 5'-GCATGATGACCACCGATATG-3'
GCTGATCTCAGCCACCGCGAAAATGACATCAAAAACGCCATTAACCTGATGTTCTGGGGAATATAAATGT
CAGGCTCCCTTATACACAGCCAGTCTGCAGGTCGACCATAGTGACTGGATATGTTGTGTTTTACAGTATT
ATGTAGTCTGTTTTTTATGCAAAATCTAATTTAATATATTGATATTTATATCATTTTACGTTTCTCGTTC
AGCTTTCTTGTACAAAGTGGTTACCGGTTATCCGTATGATGTGCCGGATTATGCGTAAACGCGTCCGGTC
CACCACCACCACCACCACTAAGGATCCGGGGTTGGGGTTGCGCCTTTTCCAAGGCAGCCCTGGGTTTGCG
CAGGGACGCGGCTGCTCTGGGCGTGGTTCCGGGAAACGCAGCGGCGCCGACCCTGGGTCTCGCACATTCT
TCACGTCCGTTCGCAGCGTCACCCGGATCTTCGCCGCTACCCTTGTGGGCCCCCCGGCGACGCTTCCTGC
TCCGCCCCTAAGTCGGGAAGGTTCCTTGCGGTTCGCGGCGTGCCGGACGTGACAAACGGAAGCCGCACGT
CTCACTAGTACCCTCGCAGACGGACAGCGCCAGGGAGCAATGGCAGCGCGCCGACCGCGATGGGCTGTGG
CCAATAGCGGCTGCTCAGCAGGGCGCGCCGAGAGCAGCGGCCGGGAAGGGGCGGTGCGGGAGGCGGGGTG
TGGGGCGGTAGTGTGGGCCCTGTTCCTGCCCGCGCGGTGTTCCGCATTCTGCAAGCCTCCGGAGCGCACG
TCGGCAGTCGGCTCC
